>Addgene plasmid #10816 | pSUPER.PKD2.RNAi | addgene partial sequence | sequence record 17737 | 10816 with T7
TCCCCGGGCTGCAGGAATTCGAACGCTGACGTCATCAACCCGCTCCAAGGAATCGCGGGCCCAGTGTCAC
TAGGCGGGAACACCCAGCGCGCGTGCGCCCTGGCAGGAAGATGGCTGTGAGGGACAGGGGAGTGGCGCCC
TGCAATATTTGCATGTCGCTATGTGTTCTGGGAAATCACCATAAACGTGAAATGTCTTTGGATTTGGGAA
TCTTATAAGTTCTGTATGAGACCACAGATCCCCACATGACCCCACGTCGGCCTTCAAGAGAGGCCGACGT
GGGGTCATGTTTTTTGGAAAAGCTTATCGATACCGTCGACCTCGAGGGGGGGCCCGGTACCAGCTTTTGT
TCCCTTTAGTGAGGGTTAATTTCGAGCTTGGCGTAATCATGGTCATAGCTGTTTCCTGTGTGAAATTGTT
ATCCGCTCACAATTCCACACAACATACGAGCCGGAAGCATAAAGTGTAAAGCCTGGGGTGCCTAATGAGT
GAGCTAACTCACATTAATTGCGTTGCGCTCACTGCCCGCTTTCCAGTCGGGAAACCTGTCGTGCCAGCTG
CATTAATGAATCGGCCAACGCGCGGGGAGAGGCGGTTTGCGTATTGGGCGCTCTTCCGCTTCCTCGCTCA
CTGACTCGCTGCGCTCGGTCGTTCGGCTGCGGCGAGCGGTATCAGCTCACTCAAAGGCGGTAATACGGTT
ATCCACAGAATC
