[The description below was written by a language model from this plasmid's Addgene catalogue record.]
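Description:
pSUPER.PKD2.RNAi is a mammalian RNA interference plasmid built on the pSUPER backbone (about 3.2 kb without insert) and designed to knock down human protein kinase D2, the product of the PRKD2 gene (also known as PKD2 or nPKC-D2). It is propagated in E. coli as a high-copy plasmid under ampicillin selection. The record lists no mammalian selection marker, so it appears suited mainly to transient transfection.

The payload is a 64 bp insert made by annealing a pair of complementary synthetic oligonucleotides and ligating them between the BglII and HindIII sites of the vector. According to the depositor's description, the oligonucleotides follow the usual short-hairpin layout: a target-derived sense stretch, a short loop spacer, the reverse-complement antisense stretch, and a run of thymidines that acts as a terminator. The record does not name the promoter. pSUPER vectors are generally known to drive such cassettes from the RNA polymerase III H1 promoter, which produces a small, defined transcript ending at the T-run. This transcript folds back into a stem-loop that the cell's Dicer machinery processes into an siRNA directed against the PRKD2 mRNA. T7 and M13 reverse primer sites flank the cloning region and allow the hairpin to be verified by sequencing.

The associated publication concerns protein kinase C delta and protein kinase D-dependent activation of NF-κB in oxidative stress signaling. In line with that work, the construct is used to silence endogenous PKD2 in human cells, to test the contribution of this isoform to such signaling pathways.
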