Addgene plasmid #10816: pSUPER.PKD2.RNAi
Depositing lab: Alex Toker. Depositing organization: Beth Israel Deaconess Medical Center. Publication: Protein kinase Cdelta selectively regulates protein kinase D-dependent activation of NF-kappaB in oxidative stress signaling. Storz P, Doppler H, Toker A. Mol Cell Biol. 2004 Apr . 24(7):2614-26. 10.1128/MCB.24.7.2614-2626.2004 PubMed 15024053.
Backbone
  Vector backbone: pSUPER
  Backbone size w/o insert (bp): 3176
  Vector type: Mammalian Expression, RNAi
Growth in bacteria
  Bacterial resistance: Ampicillin, 100 μg/mL
  Growth temperature: 37°C
  Growth strain: DH5alpha
  Copy number: High Copy
Gene/Insert
  Gene/Insert name: PKD2 RNAi (alt name: PKD2)
  Species: H. sapiens (human)
  Insert size (bp): 64
  Entrez Gene: PRKD2 (a.k.a. HSPC187, PKD2, nPKC-D2)
  Cloning method: Restriction Enzyme; 5′ cloning site BglII (not destroyed); 3′ cloning site HindIII (not destroyed)
  Sequencing primers: 5′ T7; 3′ M13R
Terms and licenses: Academic/Nonprofit Terms; Industry Terms: Not Available to Industry
Depositor comments: Constructed by ligation of the following oligonucleotide pairs to pSUPER: 5'-GATCCCCACA TGACCCCACG TCGGCCTTCA AGAGAGGCCG ACGTGGGGTC ATGTTTTTTG GAAA-3' and 5'-AGCTTTTCCA AAAAACATGA CCCCACGTCG GCCTCTCTTG AAGGCCGACG TGGGGTCATG TGGG-3'.
How to cite: pSUPER.PKD2.RNAi was a gift from Alex Toker (Addgene plasmid # 10816 ; http://n2t.net/addgene:10816 ; RRID:Addgene_10816)
